>Addgene plasmid #28097 | pBABE-Flag-Cdk9-T186A-IRES-eGFP | addgene partial sequence | sequence record 34396 | 28097 with hCdk9-F 5'-ACTTCTGCGAGCATGACCTT
GTTCACGCTGTCTGAGATCAAGAGGGTGATGCAGATGCTGCTTAACGGCCTCTACTACATCCACAGAAAC
AAGATCCTGCATAGGGACATGAAGGCTGCTAATGTGCTTATCACTCGTGATGGGGTCCTGAAGCTGGCAG
ACTTTGGGCTGGCCCGGGCCTTCAGCCTGGCCAAGAACAGCCAGCCCAACCGCTACGCCAACCGTGTGGT
GACACTCTGGTACCGGCCCCCGGAGCTGTTGCTCGGGGAGCGGGACTACGGCCCCCCCATTGACCTGTGG
GGTGCTGGGTGCATCATGGCAGAGATGTGGACCCGCAGCCCCATCATGCAGGGCAACACGGAGCAGCACC
AACTCGCCCTCATCAGTCAGCTCTGCGGCTCCATCACCCCTGAGGTGTGGCCAAACGTGGACAACTATGA
GCTGTACGAAAAGCTGGAGCTGGTCAAGGGCCAGAAGCGGAAGGTGAAGGACAGGCTGAAGGCCTATGTG
CGTGACCCATACGCACTGGACCTCATCGACAAGCTGCTGGTGCTGGACCCTGCCCAGCGCATCGACAGCG
ATGACGCCCTCAACCACGACTTCTTCTGGTCCGACCCCATGCCCTCCGACCTCAAGGGCATGCTCTCCAC
CCACCTGACGTCCATGTTCGAGTACTTGGCACCACCGCGCCGGAAGGGCAGCCAGATCACCCAGCAGTCC
ACCAACCAGAGTCGCAATCCCGCCACC
