>Addgene plasmid #28097 | pBABE-Flag-Cdk9-T186A-IRES-eGFP | addgene partial sequence | sequence record 34397 | 28097 with EGFP-N
CTCCTCGCCCTTGCTCACCATGGTTGTGGCCATATTATCATCGTGTTTTTCAAAGGAAAACCACGTCCCC
GTGGTTCGGGGGGCCTAGACGTTTTTTTAACCTCGACTAAACACATGTAAAGCATGTGCACCGAGGCCCC
AGATCAGATCCCATACAATGGGGTACCTTCTGGGCATCCTTCAGCCCCTTGTTGAATACGCTTGAGGAGA
GCCATTTGACTCTTTCCACAACTATCCAACTCACAACGTGGCACTGGGGTTGTGCCGCCTTTGCAGGTGT
ATCTTATACACGTGGCTTTTGGCCGCAGAGGCACCTGTCGCCAGGTGGGGGGTTCCGCTGCCTGCAAAGG
GTCGCTACAGACGTTGTTTGTCTTCAAGAAGCTTCCAGAGGAACTGCTTCCTTCACGACATTCAACAGAC
CTTGCATTCCTTTGGCGAGAGGGGAAAGACCCCTAGGAATGCTCGTCAAGAAGACAGGGCCAGGTTTCCG
GGCCCTCACATTGCCAAAAGACGGCAATATGGTGGAAAATAACATATAGACAAACGCACACCGGCCTTAT
TCCAAGCGGCTTCGGCCAGTAACGTTAGGGGGGGCGGAATTTACGTAGCGGCCGCGGCGCGCCGGCCCTC
GAGGCCTGCAGGAATTCGAATTTAAATGGATCCTCAGAAGACGCGCTCAAACTCCGTCTGGTTGGTGGTG
GCGGGATTGCGACTCTGGTTGGTGGACTGCTGGGTGATCT
