>Addgene plasmid #28097 | pBABE-Flag-Cdk9-T186A-IRES-eGFP | addgene partial sequence | sequence record 34398 | 28097 with pBABE5'
ATCTTATATGGGGCACCCCCGCCCCTTGTAAACTTCCCTGACCCTGACATGACAAGAGTTACTAACAGCC
CCTCTCTCCAAGCTCACTTACAGGCTCTCTACTTAGTCCAGCACGAAGTCTGGAGACCTCTGGCGGCAGC
CTACCAAGAACAACTGGACCGACCGGTGGTACCTCACCCTTACCGAGTCGGCGACACAGTGTGGGTCCGC
CGACACCAGACTAAGAACCTAGAACCTCGCTGGAAAGGACCTTACACAGTCCTGCTGACCACCCCCACCG
CCCTCAAAGTAGACGGCATCGCAGCTTGGATACACGCCGCCCACGTGAAGGCTGCCGACCCCGGGGGTGG
ACCATCCTCTAGACTGCCGGATCTACCATGGACTACAAAGACGATGACGACAAGCTTGCGGCCGCGATGG
CAAAGCAGTACGACTCGGTGGAGTGCCCTTTTTGTGATGAAGTTTCCAAATACGAGAAGCTCGCCAAGAT
CGGCCAAGGCACCTTCGGGGAGGTGTTCAAGGCCAGGCACCGCAAGACCGGCCAGAAGGTGGCTCTGAAG
AAGGTGCTGATGGAAAACGAGAAGGAGGGGTTCCCCATTACAGCCTTGCGGGAGATCAAGATCCTTCAGC
TTCTAAAACACGAGAATGTGGTCAACTTGATTGAGATTTGTCGAACCAAAGCTTCCCCCTATAACCGCTG
CAAGGGTAGTATATACCTGGTGTTCGACTTCTGCGAGCATGACCTTGCTGGGCTGTTGAGCAATGTTTTG
GTCAAGTTCACGCTGTCTGAGATCAAGAGGGTGATGCAGATGCTGCTTAACGGCCTCTACTACATCCACA
GAAACAAGATCCTGCATAGGGACATGAAGGCTGCTAATGTGCTTATCACTCGTGATGGGGTCCTGAAGCT
G
