[The description below was written by a language model from this plasmid's Addgene catalogue record.]
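Description:
pBABE-Flag-Cdk9-T186A-IRES-eGFP is a retroviral mammalian expression plasmid carrying a mutant form of human CDK9, the kinase subunit of the transcription elongation factor P-TEFb. Although the name refers to pBABE, the recorded backbone is pBMN-I-GFP, a retroviral vector with an IRES-GFP cassette; the record does not resolve this discrepancy. In bacteria the plasmid is maintained at high copy number under ampicillin selection. No feature table is provided, so the origin of replication, the promoter and the viral elements are not itemised. In vectors of this class the insert is normally transcribed from the 5′ long terminal repeat, and the LTRs and packaging signal allow the transcript to be packaged into retroviral particles in a suitable packaging cell line for stable transduction of target cells.

The payload is Cdk9 with an N-terminal FLAG tag, listed as being supplied by the backbone, and a T186A substitution. Thr186 lies in the kinase T-loop, and replacing it with alanine prevents phosphorylation at that position, giving a non-phosphorylatable control for studying T-loop-dependent Cdk9 function. The downstream IRES lets eGFP be translated from the same transcript as the tagged kinase, so green fluorescence marks transduced or transfected cells and can be used to identify or sort them, while the FLAG epitope allows detection and immunoprecipitation of the exogenous protein separately from endogenous Cdk9. The listed insert size of 7500 bp is far larger than a Cdk9 coding sequence and more likely reflects the whole construct. The associated work concerns the nuclear localisation of T-loop phosphorylated Cdk9 and P-TEFb exchange between the Brd4 and 7SK/HEXIM1 complexes.
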