Addgene plasmid #28097: pBABE-Flag-Cdk9-T186A-IRES-eGFP
Depositing lab: Andrew Rice. Depositing organization: Baylor College of Medicine. Publication: T-loop phosphorylated Cdk9 localizes to nuclear speckle domains which may serve as sites of active P-TEFb function and exchange between the Brd4 and 7SK/HEXIM1 regulatory complexes. Dow EC, Liu H, Rice AP. J Cell Physiol. 2010 Jul . 224(1):84-93. 10.1002/jcp.22096 PubMed 20201073.
Backbone
  Vector backbone: pBMN-I-GFP
  Vector type: Mammalian Expression, Retroviral
Growth in bacteria
  Bacterial resistance: Ampicillin, 100 μg/mL
  Growth temperature: 37°C
  Growth strain: DH5alpha
  Copy number: High Copy
Gene/Insert
  Gene/Insert name: Cdk9
  Species: H. sapiens (human)
  Insert size (bp): 7500
  Mutation: Contains T186A mutation in Cdk9
  Entrez Gene: CDK9 (a.k.a. C-2k, CDC2L4, CTK1, PITALRE, TAK)
  Tag / fusion protein: FLAG (N terminal on backbone)
  Cloning method: Restriction Enzyme
  Sequencing primers: 5′ n/a
Terms and licenses: Academic/Nonprofit Terms; Industry Terms: Not Available to Industry
How to cite: pBABE-Flag-Cdk9-T186A-IRES-eGFP was a gift from Andrew Rice (Addgene plasmid # 28097 ; http://n2t.net/addgene:28097 ; RRID:Addgene_28097)
